>Addgene plasmid #51620 | pME-Gal80 | depositor full sequence | sequence record 78912 | pME-Gal80 sequence 3859 bps
CTTTCCTGCGTTATCCCCTGATTCTGTGGATAACCGTATTACCGCCTTTGAGTGAGCTGATACCGCTCGC
CGCAGCCGAACGACCGAGCGCAGCGAGTCAGTGAGCGAGGAAGCGGAAGAGCGCCCAATACGCAAACCGC
CTCTCCCCGCGCGTTGGCCGATTCATTAATGCAGCTGGCACGACAGGTTTCCCGACTGGAAAGCGGGCAG
TGAGCGCAACGCAATTAATACGCGTACCGCTAGCCAGGAAGAGTTTGTAGAAACGCAAAAAGGCCATCCG
TCAGGATGGCCTTCTGCTTAGTTTGATGCCTGGCAGTTTATGGCGGGCGTCCTGCCCGCCACCCTCCGGG
CCGTTGCTTCACAACGTTCAAATCCGCTCCCGGCGGATTTGTCCTACTCAGGAGAGCGTTCACCGACAAA
CAACAGATAAAACGAAAGGCCCAGTCTTCCGACTGAGCCTTTCGTTTTATTTGATGCCTGGCAGTTCCCT
ACTCTCGCGTTAACGCTAGCATGGATGTTTTCCCAGTCACGACGTTGTAAAACGACGGCCAGTCTTAAGC
TCGGGCCCCAAATAATGATTTTATTTTGACTGATAGTGACCTGTTCGTTGCAACAAATTGATGAGCAATG
CTTTTTTATAATGCCAACTTTGTACAAAAAAGCAGGCTCTACCATGGACTACAACAAGAGATCTTCGGTC
TCAACCGTGCCTAATGCAGCTCCCATAAGAGTCGGATTCGTCGGTCTCAACGCAGCCAAAGGATGGGCAA
TCAAGACACATTACCCCGCCATACTGCAACTATCGTCACAATTTCAAATCACTGCCTTATACAGTCCAAA
AATTGAGACTTCTATTGCCACCATTCAGCGTCTAAAATTGAGTAATGCCACTGCTTTTCCCACTTTAGAG
TCATTTGCATCATCTTCCACTATAGATATGATAGTGATAGCTATCCAAGTGGCCAGCCATTATGAAGTTG
TTATGCCTCTCTTGGAATTCTCCAAAAATAATCCGAACCTCAAGTATCTTTTCGTAGAATGGGCCCTTGC
ATGTTCACTAGATCAAGCCGAATCCATTTATAAGGCTGCTGCTGAACGTGGGGTTCAAACCATCATCTCT
TTACAAGGTCGTAAATCACCATATATTTTGAGAGCAAAAGAATTAATATCTCAAGGCTATATCGGCGACA
TTAATTCGATCGAGATTGCTGGAAATGGCGGTTGGTACGGCTACGAAAGGCCTGTTAAATCACCAAAATA
CATCTATGAAATCGGGAACGGTGTAGATCTGGTAACCACAACATTTGGTCACACAATCGATATTTTACAA
TACATGACAAGTTCGTACTTTTCCAGGATAAATGCAATGGTTTTCAATAATATTCCAGAGCAAGAGCTGA
TAGATGAGCGTGGTAACCGATTGGGCCAGCGAGTCCCAAAGACAGTACCGGATCATCTTTTATTCCAAGG
CACATTGTTAAATGGCAATGTTCCAGTGTCATGCAGTTTCAAAGGTGGCAAACCTACCAAAAAATTTACC
AAAAATTTGGTCATTGACATTCACGGTACCAAGGGAGATTTGAAACTTGAAGGCGATGCCGGCTTCGCAG
AAATTTCAAATCTGGTCCTTTACTACAGTGGAACTAGAGCAAACGACTTCCCGCTAGCCAATGGACAACA
AGCTCCTTTAGACCCGGGGTATGATGCAGGTAAAGAAATCATGGAAGTATATCATTTACGAAATTATAAT
GCCATTGTGGGTAATATTCATCGACTGTATCAATCTATCTCTGACTTCCACTTCAATACAAAGAAAATTC
CTGAATTACCCTCACAATTTGTAATGCAAGGTTTCGATTTCGAAGGCTTTCCCACCTTGATGGATGCTCT
GATATTACACAGGTTAATCGAGAGCGTTTATAAAAGTAACATGATGGGCTCCACATTAAACGTTAGCAAT
ATCTCAGCATTATAGTTTATAATACCCAGCTTTCTTGTACAAAGTTGGCATTATAAGAAAGCATTGCTTA
TCAATTTGTTGCAACGAACAGGTCACTATCAGTCAAAATAAAATCATTATTTGCCATCCAGCTGATATCC
CCTATAGTGAGTCGTATTACATGGTCATAGCTGTTTCCTGGCAGCTCTGGCCCGTGTCTCAAAATCTCTG
ATGTTACATTGCACAAGATAAAATAATATCATCATGAACAATAAAACTGTCTGCTTACATAAACAGTAAT
ACAAGGGGTGTTATGAGCCATATTCAACGGGAAACGTCGAGGCCGCGATTAAATTCCAACATGGATGCTG
ATTTATATGGGTATAAATGGGCTCGCGATAATGTCGGGCAATCAGGTGCGACAATCTATCGCTTGTATGG
GAAGCCCGATGCGCCAGAGTTGTTTCTGAAACATGGCAAAGGTAGCGTTGCCAATGATGTTACAGATGAG
ATGGTCAGACTAAACTGGCTGACGGAATTTATGCCTCTTCCGACCATCAAGCATTTTATCCGTACTCCTG
ATGATGCATGGTTACTCACCACTGCGATCCCCGGAAAAACAGCATTCCAGGTATTAGAAGAATATCCTGA
TTCAGGTGAAAATATTGTTGATGCGCTGGCAGTGTTCCTGCGCCGGTTGCATTCGATTCCTGTTTGTAAT
TGTCCTTTTAACAGCGATCGCGTATTTCGTCTCGCTCAGGCGCAATCACGAATGAATAACGGTTTGGTTG
ATGCGAGTGATTTTGATGACGAGCGTAATGGCTGGCCTGTTGAACAAGTCTGGAAAGAAATGCATAAACT
TTTGCCATTCTCACCGGATTCAGTCGTCACTCATGGTGATTTCTCACTTGATAACCTTATTTTTGACGAG
GGGAAATTAATAGGTTGTATTGATGTTGGACGAGTCGGAATCGCAGACCGATACCAGGATCTTGCCATCC
TATGGAACTGCCTCGGTGAGTTTTCTCCTTCATTACAGAAACGGCTTTTTCAAAAATATGGTATTGATAA
TCCTGATATGAATAAATTGCAGTTTCATTTGATGCTCGATGAGTTTTTCTAATCAGAATTGGTTAATTGG
TTGTAACACTGGCAGAGCATTACGCTGACTTGACGGGACGGCGCAAGCTCATGACCAAAATCCCTTAACG
TGAGTTACGCGTCGTTCCACTGAGCGTCAGACCCCGTAGAAAAGATCAAAGGATCTTCTTGAGATCCTTT
TTTTCTGCGCGTAATCTGCTGCTTGCAAACAAAAAAACCACCGCTACCAGCGGTGGTTTGTTTGCCGGAT
CAAGAGCTACCAACTCTTTTTCCGAAGGTAACTGGCTTCAGCAGAGCGCAGATACCAAATACTGTTCTTC
TAGTGTAGCCGTAGTTAGGCCACCACTTCAAGAACTCTGTAGCACCGCCTACATACCTCGCTCTGCTAAT
CCTGTTACCAGTGGCTGCTGCCAGTGGCGATAAGTCGTGTCTTACCGGGTTGGACTCAAGACGATAGTTA
CCGGATAAGGCGCAGCGGTCGGGCTGAACGGGGGGTTCGTGCACACAGCCCAGCTTGGAGCGAACGACCT
ACACCGAACTGAGATACCTACAGCGTGAGCTATGAGAAAGCGCCACGCTTCCCGAAGGGAGAAAGGCGGA
CAGGTATCCGGTAAGCGGCAGGGTCGGAACAGGAGAGCGCACGAGGGAGCTTCCAGGGGGAAACGCCTGG
TATCTTTATAGTCCTGTCGGGTTTCGCCACCTCTGACTTGAGCGTCGATTTTTGTGATGCTCGTCAGGGG
GGCGGAGCCTATGGAAAAACGCCAGCAACGCGGCCTTTTTACGGTTCCTGGCCTTTTGCTGGCCTTTTGC
TCACATGTT
Features (pLannotate 1.2.2; 10 found; start..end, strand, type, name):
    121..213     +  CDS            lacI (fragment): lac repressor; lacI; The lac repressor binds to the lac operator to inhibit transcription in E. coli. This inhibition can be relieved by adding lactose or isopropyl-β-D-thiogalactopyranoside (IPTG).
    268..295     -  terminator     rrnB T2 terminator: transcription terminator T2 from the E. coli rrnB gene
    427..470     +  terminator     rrnB T1 terminator: Escherichia coli rrnB; transcription terminator T1 from the E. coli rrnB gene
    517..553     -  CDS            lacZα (fragment): LacZα fragment of β-galactosidase; lacZ fragment
    569..668     +  protein_bind   attL1: mutant version of attL; recombination site for the Gateway® LR reaction LR Clonase™
    674..1982    +  CDS            GAL80 (fragment): transcriptional repressor that inhibits GAL4; Saccharomyces cerevisiae GAL80; GAL80 binds to and inhibits the transcriptional activation domain of GAL4.
   1984..2083    -  protein_bind   attL2: mutant version of attL; recombination site for the Gateway® LR reaction LR Clonase™
   2101..2119    -  promoter       T7 promoter: promoter for bacteriophage T7 RNA polymerase
   2253..3062    +  CDS            KanR: aminoglycoside phosphotransferase; aph(3')-Ia; confers resistance to kanamycin in bacteria or G418 (Geneticin®) in eukaryotes
   3209..3797    +  rep_origin     ori: high-copy-number ColE1/pMB1/pBR322/pUC origin of replication
