[The description below was written by a language model from this plasmid's Addgene catalogue record and pLannotate feature annotations shown in this document.]
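Description:
pME-Gal80 is a Gateway middle entry clone (pME type) carrying the Saccharomyces cerevisiae GAL80 coding sequence, intended as a building block for assembling vertebrate expression constructs rather than as an expression vector in its own right. The 3,859 bp plasmid is propagated in E. coli at high copy number from a ColE1/pUC-type origin and is selected with kanamycin through an aminoglycoside phosphotransferase (KanR) gene. Upstream of the cloning region sit rrnB T1 and T2 transcription terminators, which insulate the insert from read-through transcription in bacteria. Short lacI and lacZα fragments are backbone remnants, and a T7 promoter lies just outside the attL2 site, oriented toward the insert on the reverse strand.

The payload is the GAL80 open reading frame, flanked by attL1 and attL2 recombination sites. The annotation software labels it a fragment, but the catalogue entry describes it as full-length Gal80, amplified by PCR from an existing Drosophila tubulin-promoter GAL80 plasmid. No eukaryotic promoter or polyadenylation signal is annotated within the entry clone. These are supplied when the attL sites are recombined by LR Clonase with 5' and 3' entry clones and a destination vector, placing Gal80 under a chosen regulatory element.

Gal80 binds and masks the transcriptional activation domain of Gal4, repressing Gal4/UAS-driven expression. According to the record and its associated publication, the clone is used to build vertebrate constructs for intersectional control of cell-type-specific expression, in which Gal80 expressed in one cell population subtracts from a Gal4 expression pattern to refine where a UAS transgene is active.
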