Addgene plasmid #51620: pME-Gal80
Purpose: vertebrate expression of full-length Gal80
Depositing lab: Joshua Bonkowsky. Depositing organization: University of Utah. Publication: Gal80 intersectional regulation of cell-type specific expression in vertebrates. Fujimoto E, Gaynes B, Brimley CJ, Chien CB, Bonkowsky JL. Dev Dyn. 2011 Oct;240(10):2324-34. doi: 10.1002/dvdy.22734. Epub 2011 Sep 8. PubMed 21905164.
Backbone
  Vector backbone: Gateway middle entry clone (pME)
  Vector type: vertebrate expression
Growth in bacteria
  Bacterial resistance: Kanamycin, 50 μg/mL
  Growth temperature: 37°C
  Growth strain: DH5alpha
  Copy number: High Copy
Gene/Insert
  Gene/Insert name: Gal80
  Species: S. cerevisiae (budding yeast)
  GenBank ID: NM_001182409.1
  Entrez Gene: GAL80 (a.k.a. YML051W)
  Cloning method: Gateway Cloning
  Sequencing primers: 5′ M13-F20; 3′ M13R
Terms and licenses: Academic/Nonprofit Terms; Industry Terms: Not Available to Industry
Depositor comments: pME-Gal80 was cloned by PCR from TubP-GAL80 (Lee and Luo, 1999; obtained from Addgene, plasmid #17748) using primers 5'-ATGGACTACAACAAGAGATCTTCG-3' and 5'-TTATAAACTATAATGCGAGATATTGCT-3'.
How to cite: pME-Gal80 was a gift from Joshua Bonkowsky (Addgene plasmid # 51620 ; http://n2t.net/addgene:51620 ; RRID:Addgene_51620)
