>Addgene plasmid #51620 | pME-Gal80 | depositor partial sequence | sequence record 78914 | Gal80
ATGGACTACAACAAGAGATCTTCGGTCTCAACCGTGCCTAATGCAGCTCCCATAAGAGTCGGATTCGTCG
GTCTCAACGCAGCCAAAGGATGGGCAATCAAGACACATTACCCCGCCATACTGCAACTATCGTCACAATT
TCAAATCACTGCCTTATACAGTCCAAAAATTGAGACTTCTATTGCCACCATTCAGCGTCTAAAATTGAGT
AATGCCACTGCTTTTCCCACTTTAGAGTCATTTGCATCATCTTCCACTATAGATATGATAGTGATAGCTA
TCCAAGTGGCCAGCCATTATGAAGTTGTTATGCCTCTCTTGGAATTCTCCAAAAATAATCCGAACCTCAA
GTATCTTTTCGTAGAATGGGCCCTTGCATGTTCACTAGATCAAGCCGAATCCATTTATAAGGCTGCTGCT
GAACGTGGGGTTCAAACCATCATCTCTTTACAAGGTCGTAAATCACCATATATTTTGAGAGCAAAAGAAT
TAATATCTCAAGGCTATATCGGCGACATTAATTCGATCGAGATTGCTGGAAATGGCGGTTGGTACGGCTA
CGAAAGGCCTGTTAAATCACCAAAATACATCTATGAAATCGGGAACGGTGTAGATCTGGTAACCACAACA
TTTGGTCACACAATCGATATTTTACAATACATGACAAGTTCGTACTTTTCCAGGATAAATGCAATGGTTT
TCAATAATATTCCAGAGCAAGAGCTGATAGATGAGCGTGGTAACCGATTGGGCCAGCGAGTCCCAAAGAC
AGTACCGGATCATCTTTTATTCCAAGGCACATTGTTAAATGGCAATGTTCCAGTGTCATGCAGTTTCAAA
GGTGGCAAACCTACCAAAAAATTTACCAAAAATTTGGTCATTGACATTCACGGTACCAAGGGAGATTTGA
AACTTGAAGGCGATGCCGGCTTCGCAGAAATTTCAAATCTGGTCCTTTACTACAGTGGAACTAGAGCAAA
CGACTTCCCGCTAGCCAATGGACAACAAGCTCCTTTAGACCCGGGGTATGATGCAGGTAAAGAAATCATG
GAAGTATATCATTTACGAAATTATAATGCCATTGTGGGTAATATTCATCGACTGTATCAATCTATCTCTG
ACTTCCACTTCAATACAAAGAAAATTCCTGAATTACCCTCACAATTTGTAATGCAAGGTTTCGATTTCGA
AGGCTTTCCCACCTTGATGGATGCTCTGATATTACACAGGTTAATCGAGAGCGTTTATAAAAGTAACATG
ATGGGCTCCACATTAAACGTTAGCAATATCTCGCATTATAGTTTATAA
