>Addgene plasmid #51620 | pME-Gal80 | addgene partial sequence | sequence record 80212 | M13_pUC_fwd
GTCTTAAGCTCGGGCCCCAAATAATGATTTTATTTTGACTGATAGTGACCTGTTCGTTGCAACAAATTGA
TGAGCAATGCTTTTTTATAATGCCAACTTTGTACAAAAAAGCAGGCTCTACCATGGACTACAACAAGAGA
TCTTCGGTCTCAACCGTGCCTAATGCAGCTCCCATAAGAGTCGGATTCGTCGGTCTCAACGCAGCCAAAG
GATGGGCAATCAAGACACATTACCCCGCCATACTGCAACTATCGTCACAATTTCAAATCACTGCCTTATA
CAGTCCAAAAATTGAGACTTCTATTGCCACCATTCAGCGTCTAAAATTGAGTAATGCCACTGCTTTTCCC
ACTTTAGAGTCATTTGCATCATCTTCCACTATAGATATGATAGTGATAGCTATCCAAGTGGCCAGCCATT
ATGAAGTTGTTATGCCTCTCTTGGAATTCTCCAAAAATAATCCGAACCTCAAGTATCTTTTCGTAGAATG
GGCCCTTGCATGTTCACTAGATCAAGCCGAATCCATTTATAAGGCTGCTGCTGAACGTGGGGTTCAAACC
ATCATCTCTTTACAAGGTCGTAAATCACCATATATTTTGAGAGCAAAAGAATTAATATCTCAAGGCTATA
TCGGCGACATTAATTCGATCGAGATTGCTGGAAATGGCGGTTGGTACGGCTACGAAAGGCCTGTTAAATC
ACCAAAATACATCTATGAAATCGGGAACGGTGTAGATCTGGTAACCACAACATTTGGTCACACAATCGAT
ATTTTACAATACATGACAAGTTCGTACTTTTCCAGGATAAATGCAATGGTTTTCAATAATATTCCAGAGC
AAGAGCTGATAGATGAGCGTGGTAACCGATTGGGCCAGCGAGTCCCAAAGACAGTACCGGATCATCTTTT
ATTCCAAGGCACATTGTTAAATGGCAATGTTCCAGTGTCATGCAGTTTCAAAGGTGGCAAACCTACCAAA
AAATTTACCAAAAATTTGGTCATTGACATTCACGGTACCAAGGGAGATTTGAAACTTGAAGGCGATGCCG
GCTTCGCAGAAATTTCAAATCTGGTCCTTTACTACAGTGGAACTAGAGCAAACGACTTCCCGCTAGCCAA
TGGACAACAAGCTCCTTTAGACCCGGG
