>Addgene plasmid #51620 | pME-Gal80 | addgene partial sequence | sequence record 80427 | M13rev
TATAGGGGATATCAGCTGGATGGCAAATAATGATTTTATTTTGACTGATAGTGACCTGTTCGTTGCAACA
AATTGATAAGCAATGCTTTCTTATAATGCCAACTTTGTACAAGAAAGCTGGGTATTATAAACTATAATGC
GAGATATTGCTAACGTTTAATGTGGAGCCCATCATGTTACTTTTATAAACGCTCTCGATTAACCTGTGTA
ATATCAGAGCATCCATCAAGGTGGGAAAGCCTTCGAAATCGAAACCTTGCATTACAAATTGTGAGGGTAA
TTCAGGAATTTTCTTTGTATTGAAGTGGAAGTCAGAGATAGATTGATACAGTCGATGAATATTACCCACA
ATGGCATTATAATTTCGTAAATGATATACTTCCATGATTTCTTTACCTGCATCATACCCCGGGTCTAAAG
GAGCTTGTTGTCCATTGGCTAGCGGGAAGTCGTTTGCTCTAGTTCCACTGTAGTAAAGGACCAGATTTGA
AATTTCTGCGAAGCCGGCATCGCCTTCAAGTTTCAAATCTCCCTTGGTACCGTGAATGTCAATGACCAAA
TTTTTGGTAAATTTTTTGGTAGGTTTGCCACCTTTGAAACTGCATGACACTGGAACATTGCCATTTAACA
ATGTGCCTTGGAATAAAAGATGATCCGGTACTGTCTTTGGGACTCGCTGGCCCAATCGGTTACCACGCTC
ATCTATCAGCTCTTGCTCTGGAATATTATTGAAAACCATTGCATTTATCCTGGAAAAGTACGAACTTGTC
ATGTATTGTAAAATATCGATTGTGTGACCAAATGTTGTGGTTACCAGATCTACACCGTTCCCGATTTCAT
AGATGTATTTTGGTGATTTAACAGGCCTTTCGTAGCCGTACCAACCGCCATTTCCAGCAATCTCGATCGA
ATTAATGTCGCCGATATAGCCTTGAGATATTAATTCTTTTGCTCTCAAAATATATGGTGATTTACGACCT
TGTAAAGAGATGATGGTTTG
